Addgene plasmid #209364: pADH1-YFP-GW
Purpose: (Empty Backbone) Gateway cloning compatible binary vector for agrobacterium mediated transformation. Arabidopsis ADH1 promoter driving expression of N-terminal YFP fusion protein.
Depositing lab: Lucia Strader. Depositing organization: Washington University in Saint Louis. Publication: Gateway-compatible tissue-specific vectors for plant transformation. Michniewicz M, Frick EM, Strader LC. BMC Res Notes. 2015 Mar 3;8:63. doi: 10.1186/s13104-015-1010-6. PubMed 25884475.
Backbone
  Vector backbone: pMCS:GW
  Vector type: Plant Expression
  Selectable markers: Basta
Growth in bacteria
  Bacterial resistance: Chloramphenicol and Kanamycin, 25 & 50 μg/mL
  Growth temperature: 37°C
  Growth strain: ccdB Survival
  Copy number: High Copy
Gene/Insert
  Gene/Insert name: None
Terms and licenses: Academic/Nonprofit Terms; Industry Terms: Not Available to Industry
How to cite: pADH1-YFP-GW was a gift from Lucia Strader (Addgene plasmid # 209364 ; http://n2t.net/addgene:209364 ; RRID:Addgene_209364)
