[The description below was written by a language model from this plasmid's Addgene catalogue record and pLannotate feature annotations shown in this document.]
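Description:
pADH1-YFP-GW is an empty Gateway destination vector built on the pMCS:GW backbone, designed as a binary plasmid for Agrobacterium-mediated plant transformation. Its backbone carries two replication systems: a ColE1/pMB1-type origin with the pBR322 bom site for high-copy maintenance in E. coli, and the pVS1 oriV with RepA and StaA for stable replication in Agrobacterium. A kanamycin resistance gene outside the T-DNA provides bacterial selection. Because the unrecombined Gateway cassette contains the ccdB toxin gene and a chloramphenicol acetyltransferase gene, the empty vector is maintained in a ccdB-tolerant strain under combined chloramphenicol and kanamycin selection.

The T-DNA is bounded by nopaline-type left and right border repeats. Next to the left border sits the plant selection cassette, in which the bar gene (phosphinothricin acetyltransferase) is flanked by the mannopine synthase promoter and terminator, conferring Basta (glufosinate) resistance on transformed plants. The expression cassette is described as being driven by the Arabidopsis ADH1 promoter. The feature table does not annotate the promoter itself, but an unannotated stretch precedes a fragment of the AtADH 5'-UTR translational enhancer, which is followed by the TMV Ω leader. These lead into EYFP, a short multiple cloning site, the attR1–cat–ccdB–attR2 cassette and an octopine synthase terminator. An LR reaction with an entry clone replaces the cassette between the attR sites with a coding sequence of interest, producing an N-terminal YFP fusion. The vector belongs to a set of Gateway-compatible tissue-specific plant transformation vectors, and suits localisation or functional studies of proteins expressed in the ADH1 pattern. The record does not detail that pattern.
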