Features (pLannotate 1.2.2; 28 found; start..end, strand, type, name):
      1..25      +  misc_feature   LB T-DNA repeat: left border repeat from nopaline C58 T-DNA
    111..363     -  terminator     MAS terminator: mannopine synthase terminator
    376..924     -  CDS            bar: PAT_STRHY - Experimental evidence at protein level: Swiss-Prot protein existence level 1. Inactivates phosphinothricin (PPT) by transfer of an acetyl group from acetyl CoA. Can also acetylate demethylphosphinothricin but not PTT or glutamate. This enzyme is an effector of phosphinothricin tripeptide (PTT or bialaphos) resistance. From Streptomyces hygroscopicus. Introduced by genetic manipulation and expressed in glufosinate-tolerant maize by Dekalb Genetics.
    930..1310    -  promoter       MAS promoter: mannopine synthase promoter (Velten et al., 1984)
   2357..2411    +  5'UTR          AtADH 5'-UTR (fragment): translational enhancer from the 5'-UTR of the Arabidopsis thaliana alcohol dehydrogenase gene (Sugio et al., 2008
   2439..2493    +  misc_feature   TMV Ω: translational enhancer from the tobacco mosaic virus 5'-leader sequence (Gallie et al., 1988)
   2495..3211    +  CDS            EYFP: EYFP is a basic (constitutively fluorescent) green/yellow fluorescent protein published in 1996, derived from Aequorea victoria. It is reported to be a very rapidly-maturing weak dimer with high acid sensitivity.
   3212..3276    +  misc_feature   MCS: multiple cloning site
   3281..3405    +  protein_bind   attR1: mutant version of attR; recombination site for the Gateway® LR reaction LR Clonase™
   3430..3460    +  promoter       lac UV5 promoter: E. coli lac promoter with an "up" mutation
   3484..3513    +  promoter       cat promoter (fragment): promoter of the E. coli cat gene encoding chloramphenicol acetyltransferase
   3514..4170    +  CDS            cat: CAT_ECOLX - Experimental evidence at protein level: Swiss-Prot protein existence level 1. This enzyme is an effector of chloramphenicol resistance in bacteria. From Escherichia coli. This protein is used as a marker in many commonly used cloning vectors, such as pACYC184.
   4352..4510    +  CDS            ccdA (fragment): CCDA_ECO57 - Also known as H, letA. Experimental evidence at protein level: Swiss-Prot protein existence level 1. Antitoxin component of a type II toxin-antitoxin (TA) system which inhibits the post-segregational killing (PSK) of plasmid-free cells, also referred to as a plasmid addiction system. Binds to and blocks the activity of CcdB; will also remove bound CcdB protein from the CcdB-GyrA complex by forming a CcdA-CcdB complex, a process termed rejuvenation. Functions as a transcriptional corepressor for the ccdAB operon, repression also requires CcdB (By similarity). From Escherichia coli
   4515..4817    +  CDS            ccdB: CCDB_ECOLI - Also known as G, letB, letD. Experimental evidence at protein level: Swiss-Prot protein existence level 1. Toxic component of a type II toxin-antitoxin (TA) system, functioning in plasmid maintainence. Responsible for the post- segregational killing (PSK) of plasmid-free cells, also referred to as a plasmid addiction system. Half-life of over 2 hours. Cell killing by CcdB is accompanied by filamentation, defects in chromosome and plasmid segregation, defects in cell division, formation of anucleate cells, decreased DNA synthesis and plasmid loss. Interferes with the activity of DN
   4861..4985    -  protein_bind   attR2: mutant version of attR; recombination site for the Gateway® LR reaction LR Clonase™
   5044..5751    +  terminator     OCS terminator: octopine synthase terminator
   5752..5772    +  misc_feature   MCS (fragment): pUC18/19 multiple cloning site
   5775..5929    +  CDS            lacZα (fragment): LacZα fragment of β-galactosidase; lacZ fragment
   5995..6019    +  misc_feature   RB T-DNA repeat: right border repeat from nopaline C58 T-DNA
   6359..6760    +  CDS            Y4CG_SINFN (fragment): Protein inferred from homology: Swiss-Prot protein existence level 3. From Sinorhizobium fredii (strain NBRC 101917 / NGR234).
   7320..7949    +  CDS            pVS1 StaA: stability protein from the Pseudomonas plasmid pVS1 (Heeb et al., 2000)
   8378..9451    +  CDS            pVS1 RepA: replication protein from the Pseudomonas plasmid pVS1 (Heeb et al., 2000)
   9517..9711    +  rep_origin     pVS1 oriV: origin of replication for the Pseudomonas plasmid pVS1 (Heeb et al., 2000)
   9914..9953    +  CDS            rop (fragment): Rop protein, which maintains plasmids at low copy number; rop
  10055..10195   +  misc_feature   bom: basis of mobility region from pBR322
  10381..10969   -  rep_origin     ori: high-copy-number ColE1/pMB1/pBR322/pUC origin of replication
  11077..11146   -  ncRNA          RNA-OUT: Accession: RF00240 - RNA-OUT
  12394..13188   -  CDS            KanR: aminoglycoside phosphotransferase; aphA-3; confers resistance to kanamycin
>Addgene plasmid #209364 | pADH1-YFP-GW | addgene full sequence | sequence record 420648 | Addgene NGS Result
TGGCAGGATATATTGTGGTGTAAACAAATTGACGCTTAGACAACTTAATAACACATTGCGGACGTTTTTA
ATGTACTGAATTAACGCCGAATTAATTCGAGCTCGGATCTGATAATTTATTTGAAAATTCATAAGAAAAG
CAAACGTTACATGAATTGATGAAACAATACAAAGACAGATAAAGCCACGCACATTTAGGATATTGGCCGA
GATTACTGAATATTGAGTAAGATCACGGAATTTCTGACAGGAGCATGTCTTCAATTCAGCCCAAATGGCA
GTTGAAATACTCAAACCGCCCCATATGCAGGAGCGGATCATTCATTGTTTGTTTGGTTGCCTTTGCCAAC
ATGGGAGTCCAAGATTCTGCAGTCAAATCTCGGTGACGGGCAGGACCGGACGGGGCGGTACCGGCAGGCT
GAAGTCCAGCTGCCAGAAACCCACGTCATGCCAGTTCCCGTGCTTGAAGCCGGCCGCCCGCAGCATGCCG
CGGGGGGCATATCCGAGCGCCTCGTGCATGCGCACGCTCGGGTCGTTGGGCAGCCCGATGACAGCGACCA
CGCTCTTGAAGCCCTGTGCCTCCAGGGACTTCAGCAGGTGGGTGTAGAGCGTGGAGCCCAGTCCCGTCCG
CTGGTGGCGGGGGGAGACGTACACGGTCGACTCGGCCGTCCAGTCGTAGGCGTTGCGTGCCTTCCAGGGG
CCCGCGTAGGCGATGCCGGCGACCTCGCCGTCCACCTCGGCGACGAGCCAGGGATAGCGCTCCCGCAGAC
GGACGAGGTCGTCCGTCCACTCCTGCGGTTCCTGCGGCTCGGTACGGAAGTTGACCGTGCTTGTCTCGAT
GTAGTGGTTGACGATGGTGCAGACCGCCGGCATGTCCGCCTCGGTGGCACGGCGGATGTCGGCCGGGCGT
CGTTCTGGGCTCATCGATTCGATTTGGTGTATCGAGATTGGTTATGAAATTCAGATGCTAGTGTAATGTA
TTGGTAATTTGGGAAGATATAATAGGAAGCAAGGCTATTTATCCATTTCTGAAAAGGCGAAATGGCGTCA
CCGCGAGCGTCACGCGCATTCCGTTCTTGCTGTAAAGCGTTGTTTGGTACACTTTTGACTAGCGAGGCTT
GGCGTGTCAGCGTATCTATTCAAAAGTCGTTAATGGCTGCGGATCAAGAAAAAGTTGGAATAGAAACAGA
ATACCCGCGAAATTCAGGCCCGGTTGCCATGTCCTACACGCCGAAATAAACGACCAAATTAGTAGAAAAA
TAAAAACTGACTCGGATACTTACGTCACGTCTTGCGCACTGATTTGAAAAATCTCAGAATTCCACACTGA
AGAAAAAGATTACACCGGAGAAATTAAATGATCTATGAATAAAGAGGTCTGGAAATAGAGAAATGTGAGC
TCTTAAGAGTTGTTCTTGAGGAGCTTGTGAGAAAGATTAATTAACGGTTAATTACATTGTTGAATCAAAT
TACTGGTAAATGGTTAGGTGAATAATTTAATTTTATGTATTTGATATCCAACATTGATCGACGTACGTAC
GTAGTGAGGTAGAGGCTTAGGTTAGGAATCAATCGTGAATACTATTTCAACGTTGATTCCCGCGAGCTGA
ATATTTTTTGTGATGTATAGTAAAACGCATATGATTATAGGAATCATCATAAAGATTCTTGTCATGAAGA
ACAATATTAAACCAAATTATGCATTACGAGCAAAATAATTATACAAAAATACTGATAATTATAACTTGGG
TCATTGTATTTTCTGTGTAATGTCTACTATCCCTTAATTAGTCGGTTTAAATCAGGAAAAAGTATAATTA
ATGACACTCATAATTGTATCGTTAAGACTTGAAAGTGACGGCCAAGAATACAATTAAGAGCCAATTAGTG
ATCTTTCATAACTTTAAAAATCTCACAAAAGTAGAAAAAAAAAAATTCCAACTTGATGACCAAGAATAAT
ACTATTAAAGAGCTATTTAAGATGAAACCGCCCGAAACCAAAAGCATTCGATGGGTACACCGATTACTGC
TTTTAGCAACACCACGGCGTGACCATCAAGACTAATTAACTAAGACCACATTTTAAAAAAACTATTAATA
ATTACTACAATTTGTAATTAAAAAGATCAACGAGAAATGCCACGTGGACGAATACTAGCAACGCCAAGTG
GAAAGAGCGTTCGAGAGAACAAGGCAAAACCAAATACGCCCCTAGTATTCTACAGATGTCGACTGGATAA
TTACAAAAGATTTCAATAAACAGTACTAATTAATTTCTAGTGGTGAGTTTTTGTAAATATCTACTTCTTC
CAATTACCAGCTGCTATATAAATCCCCTTCTCTGTTTCTCTTTTCTTACATCACAATCACACAAAACTAA
CAAAAGATCAAAAGCAAGTTCTTCACTGTTGCTCGAGTATAAGAGCTCTATTTTTACAACAATTACCAAC
AACAACAAACAACAAACAACATTACAATTACATTTACAATTACCATGGTGAGCAAGGGCGAGGAGCTGTT
CACCGGGGTGGTGCCCATCCTGGTCGAGCTGGACGGCGACGTAAACGGCCACAAGTTCAGCGTGTCCGGC
GAGGGCGAGGGCGATGCCACCTACGGCAAGCTGACCCTGAAGTTCATCTGCACCACCGGCAAGCTGCCCG
TGCCCTGGCCCACCCTCGTGACCACCTTCGGCTACGGCCTGCAGTGCTTCGCCCGCTACCCCGACCACAT
GAAGCAGCACGACTTCTTCAAGTCCGCCATGCCCGAAGGCTACGTCCAGGAGCGCACCATCTTCTTCAAG
GACGACGGCAACTACAAGACCCGCGCCGAGGTGAAGTTCGAGGGCGACACCCTGGTGAACCGCATCGAGC
TGAAGGGCATCGACTTCAAGGAGGACGGCAACATCCTGGGGCACAAGCTGGAGTACAACTACAACAGCCA
CAACGTCTATATCATGGCCGACAAGCAGAAGAACGGCATCAAGGTGAACTTCAAGATCCGCCACAACATC
GAGGACGGCAGCGTGCAGCTCGCCGACCACTACCAGCAGAACACCCCCATCGGCGACGGCCCCGTGCTGC
TGCCCGACAACCACTACCTGAGCTACCAGTCCGCCCTGAGCAAAGACCCCAACGAGAAGCGCGATCACAT
GGTCCTGCTGGAGTTCGTGACCGCCGCCGGGATCACTCTCGGCATGGACGAGCTGTACAAGTCCGGACTC
AGATCACGAGCTCAAGCTTCAAATTCTGCAGTCGACGGTACCGCGGGCCCGGGATCATCAACAAGTTTGT
ACAAAAAAGCTGAACGAGAAACGTAAAATGATATAAATATCAATATATTAAATTAGATTTTGCATAAAAA
ACAGACTACATAATACTGTAAAACACAACATATCCAGTCACTATGGCGGCCGCATTAGGCACCCCAGGCT
TTACACTTTATGCTTCCGGCTCGTATAATGTGTGGATTTTGAGTTAGGATCCGTCGAGATTTTCAGGAGC
TAAGGAAGCTAAAATGGAGAAAAAAATCACTGGATATACCACCGTTGATATATCCCAATGGCATCGTAAA
GAACATTTTGAGGCATTTCAGTCAGTTGCTCAATGTACCTATAACCAGACCGTTCAGCTGGATATTACGG
CCTTTTTAAAGACCGTAAAGAAAAATAAGCACAAGTTTTATCCGGCCTTTATTCACATTCTTGCCCGCCT
GATGAATGCTCATCCGGAGTTCCGTATGGCAATGAAAGACGGTGAGCTGGTGATATGGGATAGTGTTCAC
CCTTGTTACACCGTTTTCCATGAGCAAACTGAAACGTTTTCATCGCTCTGGAGTGAATACCACGACGATT
TCCGGCAGTTTCTACACATATATTCGCAAGATGTGGCGTGTTACGGTGAAAACCTGGCCTATTTCCCTAA
AGGGTTTATTGAGAATATGTTTTTCGTCTCAGCCAATCCCTGGGTGAGTTTCACCAGTTTTGATTTAAAC
GTGGCCAATATGGACAACTTCTTCGCCCCCGTTTTCACCATGGGCAAATATTATACGCAAGGCGACAAGG
TGCTGATGCCGCTGGCGATTCAGGTTCATCATGCCGTTTGTGATGGCTTCCATGTCGGCAGAATGCTTAA
TGAATTACAACAGTACTGCGATGAGTGGCAGGGCGGGGCGTAAAGATCTGGATCCGGCTTACTAAAAGCC
AGATAACAGTATGCGTATTTGCGCGCTGATTTTTGCGGTATAAGAATATATACTGATATGTATACCCGAA
GTATGTCAAAAAGAGGTATGCTATGAAGCAGCGTATTACAGTGACAGTTGACAGCGACAGCTATCAGTTG
CTCAAGGCATATATGATGTCAATATCTCCGGTCTGGTAAGCACAACCATGCAGAATGAAGCCCGTCGTCT
GCGTGCCGAACGCTGGAAAGCGGAAAATCAGGAAGGGATGGCTGAGGTCGCCCGGTTTATTGAAATGAAC
GGCTCTTTTGCTGACGAGAACAGGGGCTGGTGAAATGCAGTTTAAGGTTTACACCTATAAAAGAGAGAGC
CGTTATCGTCTGTTTGTGGATGTACAGAGTGATATTATTGACACGCCCGGGCGACGGATGGTGATCCCCC
TGGCCAGTGCACGTCTGCTGTCAGATAAAGTCTCCCGTGAACTTTACCCGGTGGTGCATATCGGGGATGA
AAGCTGGCGCATGATGACCACCGATATGGCCAGTGTGCCGGTCTCCGTTATCGGGGAAGAAGTGGCTGAT
CTCAGCCACCGCGAAAATGACATCAAAAACGCCATTAACCTGATGTTCTGGGGAATATAAATGTCAGGCT
CCCTTATACACAGCCAGTCTGCAGGTCGACCATAGTGACTGGATATGTTGTGTTTTACAGTATTATGTAG
TCTGTTTTTTATGCAAAATCTAATTTAATATATTGATATTTATATCATTTTACGTTTCTCGTTCAGCTTT
CTTGTACAAAGTGGTTGATGATCCTAGGTGAGTCTAGAGAGTTAATTAAGACCCGGGACTAGTCCCTAGA
GTCCTGCTTTAATGAGATATGCGAGACGCCTATGATCGCATGATATTTGCTTTCAATTCTGTTGTGCACG
TTGTAAAAAACCTGAGCATGTGTAGCTCAGATCCTTACCGCCGGTTTCGGTTCATTCTAATGAATATATC
ACCCGTTACTATCGTATTTTTATGAATAATATTCTCCGTTCAATTTACTGATTGTACCCTACTACTTATA
TGTACAATATTAAAATGAAAACAATATATTGTGCTGAATAGGTTTATAGCGACATCTATGATAGAGCGCC
ACAATAACAAACAATTGCGTTTTATTATTACAAATCCAATTTTAAAAAAAGCGGCAGAACCGGTCAAACC
TAAAAGACTGATTACATAAATCTTATTCAAATTTCAAAAGTGCCCCAGGGGCTAGTATCTACGACACACC
GAGCGGCGAACTAATAACGCTCACTGAAGGGAACTCCGGTTCCCCGCCGGCGCGCATGGGTGAGATTCCT
TGAAGTTGAGTATTGGCCGTCCGCTCTACCGAAAGTTACGGGCACCATTCAACCCGGTCCAGCACGGCGG
CCGGGTAACCGACTTGCTGCCCCGAGAATTATGCAGCATTTTTTTGGTGTATGTGGGCCCCAAATGAAGT
GCAGGTCAAACCTTGACAGTGACGACAAATCGTTGGGCGGGTCCAGGGCGAATTTTGCGACAACATGTCG
AGGCTCAGCAGGACCTGCAGGCATGCAAGCTTGGCACTGGCCGTCGTTTTACAACGTCGTGACTGGGAAA
ACCCTGGCGTTACCCAACTTAATCGCCTTGCAGCACATCCCCCTTTCGCCAGCTGGCGTAATAGCGAAGA
GGCCCGCACCGATCGCCCTTCCCAACAGTTGCGCAGCCTGAATGGCGAATGCTAGAGCAGCTTGAGCTTG
GATCAGATTGTCGTTTCCCGCCTTCAGTTTAAACTATCAGTGTTTGACAGGATATATTGGCGGGTAAACC
TAAGAGAAAAGAGCGTTTATTAGAATAATCGGATATTTAAAAGGGCGTGAAAAGGTTTATCCGTTCGTCC
ATTTGTATGTGCATGCCAACCACAGGGTTCCCCTCGGGATCAAAGTACTTTGATCCAACCCCTCCGCTGC
TATAGTGCAGTCGGCTTCTGACGTTCAGTGCAGCCGTCTTCTGAAAACGACATGTCGCACAAGTCCTAAG
TTACGCGACAGGCTGCCGCCCTGCCCTTTTCCTGGCGTTTTCTTGTCGCGTGTTTTAGTCGCATAAAGTA
GAATACTTGCGACTAGAACCGGAGACATTACGCCATGAACAAGAGCGCCGCCGCTGGCCTGCTGGGCTAT
GCCCGCGTCAGCACCGACGACCAGGACTTGACCAACCAACGGGCCGAACTGCACGCGGCCGGCTGCACCA
AGCTGTTTTCCGAGAAGATCACCGGCACCAGGCGCGACCGCCCGGAGCTGGCCAGGATGCTTGACCACCT
ACGCCCTGGCGACGTTGTGACAGTGACCAGGCTAGACCGCCTGGCCCGCAGCACCCGCGACCTACTGGAC
ATTGCCGAGCGCATCCAGGAGGCCGGCGCGGGCCTGCGTAGCCTGGCAGAGCCGTGGGCCGACACCACCA
CGCCGGCCGGCCGCATGGTGTTGACCGTGTTCGCCGGCATTGCCGAGTTCGAGCGTTCCCTAATCATCGA
CCGCACCCGGAGCGGGCGCGAGGCCGCCAAGGCCCGAGGCGTGAAGTTTGGCCCCCGCCCTACCCTCACC
CCGGCACAGATCGCGCACGCCCGCGAGCTGATCGACCAGGAAGGCCGCACCGTGAAAGAGGCGGCTGCAC
TGCTTGGCGTGCATCGCTCGACCCTGTACCGCGCACTTGAGCGCAGCGAGGAAGTGACGCCCACCGAGGC
CAGGCGGCGCGGTGCCTTCCGTGAGGACGCATTGACCGAGGCCGACGCCCTGGCGGCCGCCGAGAATGAA
CGCCAAGAGGAACAAGCATGAAACCGCACCAGGACGGCCAGGACGAACCGTTTTTCATTACCGAAGAGAT
CGAGGCGGAGATGATCGCGGCCGGGTACGTGTTCGAGCCGCCCGCGCACGTCTCAACCGTGCGGCTGCAT
GAAATCCTGGCCGGTTTGTCTGATGCCAAGCTGGCGGCCTGGCCGGCCAGCTTGGCCGCTGAAGAAACCG
AGCGCCGCCGTCTAAAAAGGTGATGTGTATTTGAGTAAAACAGCTTGCGTCATGCGGTCGCTGCGTATAT
GATGCGATGAGTAAATAAACAAATACGCAAGGGGAACGCATGAAGGTTATCGCTGTACTTAACCAGAAAG
GCGGGTCAGGCAAGACGACCATCGCAACCCATCTAGCCCGCGCCCTGCAACTCGCCGGGGCCGATGTTCT
GTTAGTCGATTCCGATCCCCAGGGCAGTGCCCGCGATTGGGCGGCCGTGCGGGAAGATCAACCGCTAACC
GTTGTCGGCATCGACCGCCCGACGATTGACCGCGACGTGAAGGCCATCGGCCGGCGCGACTTCGTAGTGA
TCGACGGAGCGCCCCAGGCGGCGGACTTGGCTGTGTCCGCGATCAAGGCAGCCGACTTCGTGCTGATTCC
GGTGCAGCCAAGCCCTTACGACATATGGGCCACCGCCGACCTGGTGGAGCTGGTTAAGCAGCGCATTGAG
GTCACGGATGGAAGGCTACAAGCGGCCTTTGTCGTGTCGCGGGCGATCAAAGGCACGCGCATCGGCGGTG
AGGTTGCCGAGGCGCTGGCCGGGTACGAGCTGCCCATTCTTGAGTCCCGTATCACGCAGCGCGTGAGCTA
CCCAGGCACTGCCGCCGCCGGCACAACCGTTCTTGAATCAGAACCCGAGGGCGACGCTGCCCGCGAGGTC
CAGGCGCTGGCCGCTGAAATTAAATCAAAACTCATTTGAGTTAATGAGGTAAAGAGAAAATGAGCAAAAG
CACAAACACGCTAAGTGCCGGCCGTCCGAGCGCACGCAGCAGCAAGGCTGCAACGTTGGCCAGCCTGGCA
GACACGCCAGCCATGAAGCGGGTCAACTTTCAGTTGCCGGCGGAGGATCACACCAAGCTGAAGATGTACG
CGGTACGCCAAGGCAAGACCATTACCGAGCTGCTATCTGAATACATCGCGCAGCTACCAGAGTAAATGAG
CAAATGAATAAATGAGTAGATGAATTTTAGCGGCTAAAGGAGGCGGCATGGAAAATCAAGAACAACCAGG
CACCGACGCCGTGGAATGCCCCATGTGTGGAGGAACGGGCGGTTGGCCAGGCGTAAGCGGCTGGGTTGCC
TGCCGGCCCTGCAATGGCACTGGAACCCCCAAGCCCGAGGAATCGGCGTGAGCGGTCGCAAACCATCCGG
CCCGGTACAAATCGGCGCGGCGCTGGGTGATGACCTGGTGGAGAAGTTGAAGGCCGCGCAGGCCGCCCAG
CGGCAACGCATCGAGGCAGAAGCACGCCCCGGTGAATCGTGGCAAGCGGCCGCTGATCGAATCCGCAAAG
AATCCCGGCAACCGCCGGCAGCCGGTGCGCCGTCGATTAGGAAGCCGCCCAAGGGCGACGAGCAACCAGA
TTTTTTCGTTCCGATGCTCTATGACGTGGGCACCCGCGATAGTCGCAGCATCATGGACGTGGCCGTTTTC
CGTCTGTCGAAGCGTGACCGACGAGCTGGCGAGGTGATCCGCTACGAGCTTCCAGACGGGCACGTAGAGG
TTTCCGCAGGGCCGGCCGGCATGGCCAGTGTGTGGGATTACGACCTGGTACTGATGGCGGTTTCCCATCT
AACCGAATCCATGAACCGATACCGGGAAGGGAAGGGAGACAAGCCCGGCCGCGTGTTCCGTCCACACGTT
GCGGACGTACTCAAGTTCTGCCGGCGAGCCGATGGCGGAAAGCAGAAAGACGACCTGGTAGAAACCTGCA
TTCGGTTAAACACCACGCACGTTGCCATGCAGCGTACGAAGAAGGCCAAGAACGGCCGCCTGGTGACGGT
ATCCGAGGGTGAAGCCTTGATTAGCCGCTACAAGATCGTAAAGAGCGAAACCGGGCGGCCGGAGTACATC
GAGATCGAGCTAGCTGATTGGATGTACCGCGAGATCACAGAAGGCAAGAACCCGGACGTGCTGACGGTTC
ACCCCGATTACTTTTTGATCGATCCCGGCATCGGCCGTTTTCTCTACCGCCTGGCACGCCGCGCCGCAGG
CAAGGCAGAAGCCAGATGGTTGTTCAAGACGATCTACGAACGCAGTGGCAGCGCCGGAGAGTTCAAGAAG
TTCTGTTTCACCGTGCGCAAGCTGATCGGGTCAAATGACCTGCCGGAGTACGATTTGAAGGAGGAGGCGG
GGCAGGCTGGCCCGATCCTAGTCATGCGCTACCGCAACCTGATCGAGGGCGAAGCATCCGCCGGTTCCTA
ATGTACGGAGCAGATGCTAGGGCAAATTGCCCTAGCAGGGGAAAAAGGTCGAAAAGGTCTCTTTCCTGTG
GATAGCACGTACATTGGGAACCCAAAGCCGTACATTGGGAACCGGAACCCGTACATTGGGAACCCAAAGC
CGTACATTGGGAACCGGTCACACATGTAAGTGACTGATATAAAAGAGAAAAAAGGCGATTTTTCCGCCTA
AAACTCTTTAAAACTTATTAAAACTCTTAAAACCCGCCTGGCCTGTGCATAACTGTCTGGCCAGCGCACA
GCCGAAGAGCTGCAAAAAGCGCCTACCCTTCGGTCGCTGCGCTCCCTACGCCCCGCCGCTTCGCGTCGGC
CTATCGCGGCCGCTGGCCGCTCAAAAATGGCTGGCCTACGGCCAGGCAATCTACCAGGGCGCGGACAAGC
CGCGCCGTCGCCACTCGACCGCCGGCGCCCACATCAAGGCACCCTGCCTCGCGCGTTTCGGTGATGACGG
TGAAAACCTCTGACACATGCAGCTCCCGGAGACGGTCACAGCTTGTCTGTAAGCGGATGCCGGGAGCAGA
CAAGCCCGTCAGGGCGCGTCAGCGGGTGTTGGCGGGTGTCGGGGCGCAGCCATGACCCAGTCACGTAGCG
ATAGCGGAGTGTATACTGGCTTAACTATGCGGCATCAGAGCAGATTGTACTGAGAGTGCACCATATGCGG
TGTGAAATACCGCACAGATGCGTAAGGAGAAAATACCGCATCAGGCGCTCTTCCGCTTCCTCGCTCACTG
ACTCGCTGCGCTCGGTCGTTCGGCTGCGGCGAGCGGTATCAGCTCACTCAAAGGCGGTAATACGGTTATC
CACAGAATCAGGGGATAACGCAGGAAAGAACATGTGAGCAAAAGGCCAGCAAAAGGCCAGGAACCGTAAA
AAGGCCGCGTTGCTGGCGTTTTTCCATAGGCTCCGCCCCCCTGACGAGCATCACAAAAATCGACGCTCAA
GTCAGAGGTGGCGAAACCCGACAGGACTATAAAGATACCAGGCGTTTCCCCCTGGAAGCTCCCTCGTGCG
CTCTCCTGTTCCGACCCTGCCGCTTACCGGATACCTGTCCGCCTTTCTCCCTTCGGGAAGCGTGGCGCTT
TCTCATAGCTCACGCTGTAGGTATCTCAGTTCGGTGTAGGTCGTTCGCTCCAAGCTGGGCTGTGTGCACG
AACCCCCCGTTCAGCCCGACCGCTGCGCCTTATCCGGTAACTATCGTCTTGAGTCCAACCCGGTAAGACA
CGACTTATCGCCACTGGCAGCAGCCACTGGTAACAGGATTAGCAGAGCGAGGTATGTAGGCGGTGCTACA
GAGTTCTTGAAGTGGTGGCCTAACTACGGCTACACTAGAAGGACAGTATTTGGTATCTGCGCTCTGCTGA
AGCCAGTTACCTTCGGAAAAAGAGTTGGTAGCTCTTGATCCGGCAAACAAACCACCGCTGGTAGCGGTGG
TTTTTTTGTTTGCAAGCAGCAGATTACGCGCAGAAAAAAAGGATCTCAAGAAGATCCTTTGATCTTTTCT
ACGGGGTCTGACGCTCAGTGGAACGAAAACTCACGTTAAGGGCTGATGAATCCCCTAATGATTTTGGTAA
AAATCATTAAGTTAAGGTGGATACACATCTTGTCATATGATCAAATGGTTTCGCGAAAAATCAATAATCA
GACAACAAGATGTGCGAACTCGATATTTTACACGACTCTCTTTACCAATTCTGCCCCGAATTACACTTAA
AACGACTCAACAGCTTAACGTTGGCTTGCCACGCATTACTTGACTGTAAAACTCTCACTCTTACCGAACT
TGGCCGTAACCTGCCAACCAAAGCGAGAACAAAACATAACATCAAACGAATCGACCGATTGTTAGGTAAT
CGTCACCTCCACAAAGAGCGACTCGCTGTATACCGTTGGCATGCTAGCTTTATCTGTTCGGGCAATACGA
TGCCCATTGTACTTGTTGACTGGTCTGATATTCGTGAGCAAAAACGACTTATGGTATTGCGAGCTTCAGT
CGCACTACACGGTCGTTCTGTTACTCTTTATGAGAAAGCGTTCCCGCTTTCAGAGCAATGTTCAAAGAAA
GCTCATGACCAATTTCTAGCCGACCTTGCGAGCATTCTACCGAGTAACACCACACCGCTCATTGTCAGTG
ATGCTGGCTTTAAAGTGCCATGGTATAAATCCGTTGAGAAGCTGGGTTGGTACTGGTTAAGTCGAGTAAG
AGGAAAAGTACAATATGCAGACCTAGGAGCGGAAAACTGGAAACCTATCAGCAACTTACATGATATGTCA
TCTAGTCACTCAAAGACTTTAGGCTATAAGAGGCTGACTAAAAGCAATCCAATCTCATGCCAAATTCTAT
TGTATAAATCTCGCTCTAAAGGCCGAAAAAATCAGCGCTCGACACGGACTCATTGTCACCACCCGTCACC
TAAAATCTACTCAGCGTCGGCAAAGGAGCCATGGGTTCTAGCAACTAACTTACCTGTTGAAATTCGAACA
CCCAAACAACTTGTTAATATCTATTCGAAGCGAATGCAGATTGAAGAAACCTTCCGAGACTTGAAAAGTC
CTGCCTACGGACTAGGCCTACGCCATAGCCGAACGAGCAGCTCAGAGCGTTTTGATATCATGCTGCTAAT
CGCCCTGATGCTTCAACTAACATGTTGGCTTGCGGGCGTTCATGCTCAGAAACAAGGTTGGGACAAGCAC
TTCCAGGCTAACACAGTCAGAAATCGAAACGTACTCTCAACAGTTCGCTTAGGCATGGAAGTTTTGCGGC
ATTCTGGCTACACAATAACAAGGGAAGACTTACTCGTGGCTGCAACCCTACTAGCTCAAAATTTATTCAC
ACATGGTTACGCTTTGGGGAAATTATGAGGGGATCTCTCAGCGTTAAGGGATTTTGGTCATGCATTCTAG
GTACTAAAACAATTCATCCAGTAAAATATAATATTTTATTTTCTCCCAATCAGGCTTGATCCCCAGTAAG
TCAAAAAATAGCTCGACATACTGTTCTTCCCCGATATCCTCCCTGATCGACCGGACGCAGAAGGCAATGT
CATACCACTTGTCCGCCCTGCCGCTTCTCCCAAGATCAATAAAGCCACTTACTTTGCCATCTTTCACAAA
GATGTTGCTGTCTCCCAGGTCGCCGTGGGAAAAGACAAGTTCCTCTTCGGGCTTTTCCGTCTTTAAAAAA
TCATACAGCTCGCGCGGATCTTTAAATGGAGTGTCTTCTTCCCAGTTTTCGCAATCCACATCGGCCAGAT
CGTTATTCAGTAAGTAATCCAATTCGGCTAAGCGGCTGTCTAAGCTATTCGTATAGGGACAATCCGATAT
GTCGATGGAGTGAAAGAGCCTGATGCACTCCGCATACAGCTCGATAATCTTTTCAGGGCTTTGTTCATCT
TCATACTCTTCCGAGCAAAGGACGCCATCGGCCTCACTCATGAGCAGATTGCTCCAGCCATCATGCCGTT
CAAAGTGCAGGACCTTTGGAACAGGCAGCTTTCCTTCCAGCCATAGCATCATGTCCTTTTCCCGTTCCAC
ATCATAGGTGGTCCCTTTATACCGGCTGTCCGTCATTTTTAAATATAGGTTTTCATTTTCTCCCACCAGC
TTATATACCTTAGCAGGAGACATTCCTTCCGTATCTTTTACGCAGCGGTATTTTTCGATCAGTTTTTTCA
ATTCCGGTGATATTCTCATTTTAGCCATTTATTATTTCCTTCCTCTTTTCTACAGTATTTAAAGATACCC
CAAGAAGCTAATTATAACAAGACGAACTCCAATTCACTGTTCCTTGCATTCTAAAACCTTAAATACCAGA
AAACAGCTTTTTCAAAGTTGTTTTCAAAGTTGGCGTATAACATAGTATCGACGGAGCCGATTTTGAAACC
GCGGTGATCACAGGCAGCAACGCTCTGTCATCGTTACAATCAACATGCTACCCTCCGCGAGATCATCCGT
GTTTCAAACCCGGCAGCTTAGTTGCCGTTCTTCCGAATAGCATCGGTAACATGAGCAAAGTCTGCCGCCT
TACAACGGCTCTCCCGCTGACGCCGTCCCGGACTGATGGGCTGCCTGTATCGAGTGGTGATTTTGTGCCG
AGCTGCCGGTCGGGGAGCTGTTGGCTGGCTGG
